>Addgene plasmid #67371 | pDEST14-ARF4 | addgene partial sequence | sequence record 118949 | T7 5'-TAATACGACTCACTATAGGG-3'
AAAAGCAGGCTTAGAAGGAGATAGAACCATGGGCCTCACTATCTCCTCCCTCTTCTCCCGACTATTTGGC
AAGAAGCAGATGCGCATTTTGATGGTTGGATTGGATGCTGCTGGCAAGACAACCATTCTGTATAAACTGA
AGTTAGGGGAGATAGTCACCACCATTCCTACCATTGGTTTTAATGTGGAAACAGTAGAATATAAGAACAT
TTGTTTCACAGTATGGGATGTTGGTGGTCAAGATAGAATTAGGCCTCTCTGGAAGCATTACTTCCAGAAT
ACCCAGGGTCTTATTTTTGTGGTAGATAGCAACGATCGTGAAAGAATTCAGGAAGTAGCAGATGAGCTGC
AGAAAATGCTTCTGGTAGATGAATTGAGAGATGCAGTGCTGCTACTTTTTGCAAACAAACAGGATTTGCC
AAATGCTATGGCCATCAGTGAAATGACAGATAAACTAGGGCTTCAGTCTCTTCGTAACAGAACATGGTAT
GTTCAAGCCACTTGTGCAACACAAGGAACTGGTCTGTATGAAGGACTTGACTGGCTGTCAAATGAGCTTT
CAAAACGTTAATAGGACCCAGCTTTCTTGTACAAAGTGGTGATGATCCGGCTGCTAACAAAGCCCGAAAG
GAAGCTGAGTTGGCTGCTGCCACCGCTGAGCAATAACTAGCATAACCCCTTGGGGCCTCTAAACGGGTCT
TGAGGGGTTTTTTGCTGAAAGGAGGAACTATATCCGGATATCCACAGGACGGGTGTGGTCGCCATGATCG
CGTAGTCGATAGTGGCTCCAAGTAGCGAAGCGAGCAGGACTGGGCGGCGGCCAAAGCGGTCGGACAGTGC
TCCGAGAACGGGTGCGCATAGAAATTGCATCAACGCATATAGCGCTAGCAGCACGCCATAGTGACTGGCG
ATGCTGTCGGAATGGACGATATCCCGCAAGAAGGCCCGGCAGTACCGG
