[The description below was written by a language model from this plasmid's Addgene catalogue record.]
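Description:
pDEST14-ARF4 is a bacterial expression plasmid built on the commercial Gateway destination vector pDEST14, carrying the human ARF4 open reading frame (also known as ARF2), which encodes a member of the ARF family of small regulatory GTPases. The insert was introduced by Gateway recombination cloning, so the coding sequence is expected to be flanked by the att recombination sites left behind by that reaction. The plasmid is maintained in E. coli as a high-copy replicon under ampicillin selection; the record does not name the origin of replication, and no feature table is provided, so the exact arrangement of backbone elements cannot be confirmed here.

Expression is driven by a T7 promoter, with a T7 terminator downstream as implied by the listed sequencing primer sites. Transcription therefore depends on T7 RNA polymerase, which is normally supplied by an expression host carrying an inducible polymerase gene, while an ordinary cloning strain lacking the polymerase is used for propagation. The stated purpose is production of native human Arf4, and no epitope or affinity tag is recorded, consistent with an untagged protein. This matters for ARF proteins because their N-terminus is the site of myristoylation and participates in membrane binding, so added sequences could interfere with function.

The construct belongs to a collection of plasmids for expression or knockdown of human ARF, ARL and SAR GTPases, which also includes tools for co-expressing these proteins with N-myristoyltransferases in bacteria. It is suited to producing recombinant Arf4 for purification and biochemical study.
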