Addgene plasmid #67371: pDEST14-ARF4
Purpose: Expression of native hArf4 in E. coli
Depositing lab: Richard Kahn. Depositing organization: Emory University. Publication: Tool box: Plasmids for the expression or knockdown of human ARF Family GTPases (ARF/ARL/SAR) and their co-expression in bacteria with N-myristoyltransferases. Kerr SC, Kahn RA. Cell Logist. 2015 Sep 21;5(3):e1090523. doi: 10.1080/21592799.2015.1090523. eCollection 2015 Jul-Sep. PubMed 27057421.
Backbone
  Vector backbone: pDEST14
  Backbone manufacturer: Life Technologies
  Vector type: Bacterial Expression
Growth in bacteria
  Bacterial resistance: Ampicillin, 100 μg/mL
  Growth temperature: 37°C
  Growth strain: DH5alpha
  Copy number: High Copy
Gene/Insert
  Gene/Insert name: ARF4 (alt name: pRK3s-D14)
  Species: H. sapiens (human)
  Entrez Gene: ARF4 (a.k.a. ARF2)
  Promoter: T7
  Cloning method: Gateway Cloning
  Sequencing primers: 5′ T7; 3′ T7-term
Terms and licenses: Academic/Nonprofit Terms; Industry Terms: Not Available to Industry
How to cite: pDEST14-ARF4 was a gift from Richard Kahn (Addgene plasmid # 67371 ; http://n2t.net/addgene:67371 ; RRID:Addgene_67371)
